Addgene plasmid #132085: pDONR221_SLC35F5
Purpose: Gateway entry clone with codon-optimized ORF sequence for subcloning into custom expression vectors
Depositing lab: RESOLUTE Consortium & Giulio Superti-Furga. Depositing organization: CeMM Research Center for Molecular Medicine. Publication: The RESOLUTE consortium: unlocking SLC transporters for drug discovery. Superti-Furga G, Lackner D, Wiedmer T, Ingles-Prieto A, Barbosa B, Girardi E, Goldmann U, Gurtl B, Klavins K, Klimek C, Lindinger S, Lineiro-Retes E, Muller AC, Onstein S, Redinger G, Reil D, Sedlyarov V, Wolf G, Crawford M, Everley R, ... Steppan CM. Nat Rev Drug Discov. 2020 Jul;19(7):429-430. doi: 10.1038/d41573-020-00056-6. PubMed 32265506.
Backbone
  Vector backbone: pDONR221
  Backbone manufacturer: Thermo Fisher Scientific
  Backbone size w/o insert (bp): 2550
  Vector type: Mammalian Expression
Growth in bacteria
  Bacterial resistance: Kanamycin, 50 μg/mL
  Growth temperature: 37°C
  Growth strain: Stbl3
  Copy number: High Copy
Gene/Insert
  Gene/Insert name: SLC35F5 (alt name: FLJ22004)
  Species: H. sapiens (human)
  Insert size (bp): 1569
  Entrez Gene: SLC35F5 (a.k.a. FLJ22004)
  Cloning method: Gateway Cloning
  Sequencing primers: 5′ M13-fwd; 3′ M13-rev
Terms and licenses: Academic/Nonprofit Terms; Industry Terms
Depositor comments: For more information on the full Resolute plasmid collection, please see www.addgene.org/depositor-collections/re-solute/. Please provide your feedback on this plasmid to the RESOLUTE consortium by filling out their RESOLUTE repository feedback form: https://forms.office.com/Pages/ResponsePage.aspx?id=0e05yklzmkS7rjFGQL4N7z4feCLQvEJAmVcOCM_u885UN1JJRko0Ukg4TVQwNTZLOUxPQVJWT1NHUCQlQCN0PWcu
How to cite: pDONR221_SLC35F5 was a gift from RESOLUTE Consortium & Giulio Superti-Furga (Addgene plasmid # 132085 ; http://n2t.net/addgene:132085 ; RRID:Addgene_132085)
