[The description below was written by a language model from this plasmid's Addgene catalogue record and pLannotate feature annotations shown in this document.]
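Description:
pDONR221_SLC35F5 is a Gateway entry clone built on the pDONR221 backbone, carrying a codon-optimized open reading frame for human SLC35F5 (also known as FLJ22004), a member of the solute carrier superfamily annotated as a putative solute transporter. The full sequenced plasmid is 4,119 nt. It is maintained in E. coli through a high-copy ColE1/pUC-type origin of replication and selected with kanamycin via an aminoglycoside phosphotransferase (KanR) gene.

The 1,569 bp SLC35F5 coding sequence sits between attL1 and attL2 recombination sites. This is the arrangement left after a BP reaction into the donor vector, and it allows directional transfer of the ORF into any attR-containing destination vector by an LR Clonase reaction. Upstream of attL1 lie the rrnB T1 and T2 transcription terminators, which insulate the insert from read-through transcription originating in the backbone. A T7 promoter lies just beyond attL2, oriented back toward the insert on the opposite strand. The short lacI and lacZα fragments detected by annotation are backbone remnants with no evident function, and M13 forward and reverse primer sites flank the cassette for sequence verification.

Although the catalogue lists the vector type as mammalian expression, no eukaryotic promoter or polyadenylation signal is annotated, so the plasmid itself is not an expression construct. No epitope tags or reporters are annotated either, and the record does not say whether the ORF retains a stop codon. The plasmid belongs to a consortium collection of SLC transporter clones and serves as a source for subcloning SLC35F5 into custom expression vectors for studies of transporter function and drug discovery.
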