Features (pLannotate 1.2.2; 10 found; start..end, strand, type, name):
    121..213     +  CDS            lacI (fragment): lac repressor; lacI; The lac repressor binds to the lac operator to inhibit transcription in E. coli. This inhibition can be relieved by adding lactose or isopropyl-β-D-thiogalactopyranoside (IPTG).
    268..295     -  terminator     rrnB T2 terminator: transcription terminator T2 from the E. coli rrnB gene
    427..470     +  terminator     rrnB T1 terminator: Escherichia coli rrnB; transcription terminator T1 from the E. coli rrnB gene
    517..553     -  CDS            lacZα (fragment): LacZα fragment of β-galactosidase; lacZ fragment
    569..668     +  protein_bind   attL1: mutant version of attL; recombination site for the Gateway® LR reaction LR Clonase™
    674..2242    +  CDS            SLC35F5: S35F5_HUMAN - Also known as NS5ATP3. Experimental evidence at protein level: Swiss-Prot protein existence level 1. Putative solute transporter. From Homo sapiens (Human).
   2244..2343    -  protein_bind   attL2: mutant version of attL; recombination site for the Gateway® LR reaction LR Clonase™
   2361..2379    -  promoter       T7 promoter: promoter for bacteriophage T7 RNA polymerase
   2513..3322    +  CDS            KanR: aminoglycoside phosphotransferase; aph(3')-Ia; confers resistance to kanamycin in bacteria or G418 (Geneticin®) in eukaryotes
   3469..4057    +  rep_origin     ori: high-copy-number ColE1/pMB1/pBR322/pUC origin of replication
>Addgene plasmid #132085 | pDONR221_SLC35F5 | addgene full sequence | sequence record 263859 | Addgene NGS Result
CTTTCCTGCGTTATCCCCTGATTCTGTGGATAACCGTATTACCGCCTTTGAGTGAGCTGATACCGCTCGC
CGCAGCCGAACGACCGAGCGCAGCGAGTCAGTGAGCGAGGAAGCGGAAGAGCGCCCAATACGCAAACCGC
CTCTCCCCGCGCGTTGGCCGATTCATTAATGCAGCTGGCACGACAGGTTTCCCGACTGGAAAGCGGGCAG
TGAGCGCAACGCAATTAATACGCGTACCGCTAGCCAGGAAGAGTTTGTAGAAACGCAAAAAGGCCATCCG
TCAGGATGGCCTTCTGCTTAGTTTGATGCCTGGCAGTTTATGGCGGGCGTCCTGCCCGCCACCCTCCGGG
CCGTTGCTTCACAACGTTCAAATCCGCTCCCGGCGGATTTGTCCTACTCAGGAGAGCGTTCACCGACAAA
CAACAGATAAAACGAAAGGCCCAGTCTTCCGACTGAGCCTTTCGTTTTATTTGATGCCTGGCAGTTCCCT
ACTCTCGCGTTAACGCTAGCATGGATGTTTTCCCAGTCACGACGTTGTAAAACGACGGCCAGTCTTAAGC
TCGGGCCCCAAATAATGATTTTATTTTGACTGATAGTGACCTGTTCGTTGCAACACATTGATGAGCAATG
CTTTTTTATAATGCCAACTTTGTACAAAAAAGCAGGCTCCACCATGGTGCCACCTCGGAGACACAGGGGA
GCAGGCAGACCCGGCGTGCTGAGCTCCTCTCCACCCTTTAGACTGAGGTCCGCCAAGTTCTCTGGAATCG
CCCTGGAGGATCTGAGGCGCGCCCTGAAGACAAGGCTGCAGATGGTGTGCGTGTTCGTGATGAACCGCAT
GAATTCTCAGAACAGCGGCTTTACCCAGCGGAGAAGGATGGCCCTGGGCATCGTGATCCTGCTGCTGGTG
GACGTGATCTGGGTGGCCAGCTCCGAGCTGACCTCCTACGTGTTCACACAGTATAATAAGCCCTTCTTTT
CCACCTTTGCCAAGACATCTATGTTCGTGCTGTACCTGCTGGGCTTTATCATCTGGAAGCCTTGGAGACA
GCAGTGCACAAGAGGCCTGAGGGGCAAGCACGCCGCCTTCTTTGCCGATGCCGAGGGCTACTTCGCCGCC
TGTACCACAGACACCACAATGAACTCTAGCCTGAGCGAGCCTCTGTATGTGCCAGTGAAGTTTCACGATC
TGCCCAGCGAGAAGCCTGAGTCCACCAATATCGACACCGAGAAGACACCTAAGAAGTCTCGCGTGCGGTT
CAGCAACATCATGGAGATCCGGCAGCTGCCATCCTCTCACGCCCTGGAGGCCAAGCTGTCCAGAATGTCT
TACCCCGTGAAGGAGCAGGAGTCTATCCTGAAGACAGTGGGCAAGCTGACCGCCACACAGGTGGCCAAGA
TCAGCTTCTTTTTCTGTTTCGTGTGGTTCCTGGCCAATCTGAGCTATCAGGAGGCCCTGTCCGATACCCA
GGTGGCCATCGTGAACATCCTGAGCTCCACCTCCGGCCTGTTTACACTGATCCTGGCCGCCGTGTTCCCA
TCCAATTCTGGCGACAGGTTTACACTGTCCAAGCTGCTGGCCGTGATCCTGTCTATCGGAGGAGTGGTGC
TGGTGAACCTGGCAGGAAGCGAGAAGCCAGCAGGACGCGATACCGTGGGAAGCATCTGGTCCCTGGCAGG
AGCAATGCTGTACGCCGTGTATATCGTGATGATCAAGCGGAAGGTGGACAGAGAGGATAAGCTGGACATC
CCTATGTTTTTCGGCTTTGTGGGCCTGTTCAATCTGCTGCTGCTGTGGCCAGGCTTTTTCCTGCTGCACT
ACACAGGCTTCGAGGACTTTGAGTTCCCCAATAAGGTGGTGCTGATGTGCATCATCATCAACGGCCTGAT
CGGCACCGTGCTGAGCGAGTTTCTGTGGCTGTGGGGCTGTTTCCTGACCTCTAGCCTGATCGGCACACTG
GCCCTGTCTCTGACCATCCCTCTGAGCATCATCGCCGATATGTGCATGCAGAAGGTGCAGTTCAGCTGGC
TGTTTTTCGCCGGCGCCATCCCCGTGTTCTTCAGCTTCTTCATCGTGACCCTGCTGTGCCACTATAACAA
TTGGGACCCAGTGATGGTGGGCATCCGCCGGATCTTTGCCTTCATCTGCCGCAAGCACCGGATCCAGAGA
GTGCCAGAGGATTCCGAGCAGTGTGAGTCTCTGATCAGCATGCACAGCGTGTCCCAGGAGGACGGAGCAT
CTGACCCAGCTTTCTTGTACAAAGTTGGCATTATAAGAAAGCATTGCTTATCAATTTGTTGCAACGAACA
GGTCACTATCAGTCAAAATAAAATCATTATTTGCCATCCAGCTGATATCCCCTATAGTGAGTCGTATTAC
ATGGTCATAGCTGTTTCCTGGCAGCTCTGGCCCGTGTCTCAAAATCTCTGATGTTACATTGCACAAGATA
AAAATATATCATCATGAACAATAAAACTGTCTGCTTACATAAACAGTAATACAAGGGGTGTTATGAGCCA
TATTCAACGGGAAACGTCGAGGCCGCGATTAAATTCCAACATGGATGCTGATTTATATGGGTATAAATGG
GCTCGCGATAATGTCGGGCAATCAGGTGCGACAATCTATCGCTTGTATGGGAAGCCCGATGCGCCAGAGT
TGTTTCTGAAACATGGCAAAGGTAGCGTTGCCAATGATGTTACAGATGAGATGGTCAGACTAAACTGGCT
GACGGAATTTATGCCTCTTCCGACCATCAAGCATTTTATCCGTACTCCTGATGATGCATGGTTACTCACC
ACTGCGATCCCCGGAAAAACAGCATTCCAGGTATTAGAAGAATATCCTGATTCAGGTGAAAATATTGTTG
ATGCGCTGGCAGTGTTCCTGCGCCGGTTGCATTCGATTCCTGTTTGTAATTGTCCTTTTAACAGCGATCG
CGTATTTCGTCTCGCTCAGGCGCAATCACGAATGAATAACGGTTTGGTTGATGCGAGTGATTTTGATGAC
GAGCGTAATGGCTGGCCTGTTGAACAAGTCTGGAAAGAAATGCATAAACTTTTGCCATTCTCACCGGATT
CAGTCGTCACTCATGGTGATTTCTCACTTGATAACCTTATTTTTGACGAGGGGAAATTAATAGGTTGTAT
TGATGTTGGACGAGTCGGAATCGCAGACCGATACCAGGATCTTGCCATCCTATGGAACTGCCTCGGTGAG
TTTTCTCCTTCATTACAGAAACGGCTTTTTCAAAAATATGGTATTGATAATCCTGATATGAATAAATTGC
AGTTTCATTTGATGCTCGATGAGTTTTTCTAATCAGAATTGGTTAATTGGTTGTAACACTGGCAGAGCAT
TACGCTGACTTGACGGGACGGCGCAAGCTCATGACCAAAATCCCTTAACGTGAGTTACGCGTCGTTCCAC
TGAGCGTCAGACCCCGTAGAAAAGATCAAAGGATCTTCTTGAGATCCTTTTTTTCTGCGCGTAATCTGCT
GCTTGCAAACAAAAAAACCACCGCTACCAGCGGTGGTTTGTTTGCCGGATCAAGAGCTACCAACTCTTTT
TCCGAAGGTAACTGGCTTCAGCAGAGCGCAGATACCAAATACTGTTCTTCTAGTGTAGCCGTAGTTAGGC
CACCACTTCAAGAACTCTGTAGCACCGCCTACATACCTCGCTCTGCTAATCCTGTTACCAGTGGCTGCTG
CCAGTGGCGATAAGTCGTGTCTTACCGGGTTGGACTCAAGACGATAGTTACCGGATAAGGCGCAGCGGTC
GGGCTGAACGGGGGGTTCGTGCACACAGCCCAGCTTGGAGCGAACGACCTACACCGAACTGAGATACCTA
CAGCGTGAGCTATGAGAAAGCGCCACGCTTCCCGAAGGGAGAAAGGCGGACAGGTATCCGGTAAGCGGCA
GGGTCGGAACAGGAGAGCGCACGAGGGAGCTTCCAGGGGGAAACGCCTGGTATCTTTATAGTCCTGTCGG
GTTTCGCCACCTCTGACTTGAGCGTCGATTTTTGTGATGCTCGTCAGGGGGGCGGAGCCTATGGAAAAAC
GCCAGCAACGCGGCCTTTTTACGGTTCCTGGCCTTTTGCTGGCCTTTTGCTCACATGTT
