>Addgene plasmid #132085 | pDONR221_SLC35F5 | depositor partial sequence | sequence record 253570 | Codon-optimized ORF of SLC35F5
ATGGTGCCACCTCGGAGACACAGGGGAGCAGGCAGACCCGGCGTGCTGAGCTCCTCTCCACCCTTTAGAC
TGAGGTCCGCCAAGTTCTCTGGAATCGCCCTGGAGGATCTGAGGCGCGCCCTGAAGACAAGGCTGCAGAT
GGTGTGCGTGTTCGTGATGAACCGCATGAATTCTCAGAACAGCGGCTTTACCCAGCGGAGAAGGATGGCC
CTGGGCATCGTGATCCTGCTGCTGGTGGACGTGATCTGGGTGGCCAGCTCCGAGCTGACCTCCTACGTGT
TCACACAGTATAATAAGCCCTTCTTTTCCACCTTTGCCAAGACATCTATGTTCGTGCTGTACCTGCTGGG
CTTTATCATCTGGAAGCCTTGGAGACAGCAGTGCACAAGAGGCCTGAGGGGCAAGCACGCCGCCTTCTTT
GCCGATGCCGAGGGCTACTTCGCCGCCTGTACCACAGACACCACAATGAACTCTAGCCTGAGCGAGCCTC
TGTATGTGCCAGTGAAGTTTCACGATCTGCCCAGCGAGAAGCCTGAGTCCACCAATATCGACACCGAGAA
GACACCTAAGAAGTCTCGCGTGCGGTTCAGCAACATCATGGAGATCCGGCAGCTGCCATCCTCTCACGCC
CTGGAGGCCAAGCTGTCCAGAATGTCTTACCCCGTGAAGGAGCAGGAGTCTATCCTGAAGACAGTGGGCA
AGCTGACCGCCACACAGGTGGCCAAGATCAGCTTCTTTTTCTGTTTCGTGTGGTTCCTGGCCAATCTGAG
CTATCAGGAGGCCCTGTCCGATACCCAGGTGGCCATCGTGAACATCCTGAGCTCCACCTCCGGCCTGTTT
ACACTGATCCTGGCCGCCGTGTTCCCATCCAATTCTGGCGACAGGTTTACACTGTCCAAGCTGCTGGCCG
TGATCCTGTCTATCGGAGGAGTGGTGCTGGTGAACCTGGCAGGAAGCGAGAAGCCAGCAGGACGCGATAC
CGTGGGAAGCATCTGGTCCCTGGCAGGAGCAATGCTGTACGCCGTGTATATCGTGATGATCAAGCGGAAG
GTGGACAGAGAGGATAAGCTGGACATCCCTATGTTTTTCGGCTTTGTGGGCCTGTTCAATCTGCTGCTGC
TGTGGCCAGGCTTTTTCCTGCTGCACTACACAGGCTTCGAGGACTTTGAGTTCCCCAATAAGGTGGTGCT
GATGTGCATCATCATCAACGGCCTGATCGGCACCGTGCTGAGCGAGTTTCTGTGGCTGTGGGGCTGTTTC
CTGACCTCTAGCCTGATCGGCACACTGGCCCTGTCTCTGACCATCCCTCTGAGCATCATCGCCGATATGT
GCATGCAGAAGGTGCAGTTCAGCTGGCTGTTTTTCGCCGGCGCCATCCCCGTGTTCTTCAGCTTCTTCAT
CGTGACCCTGCTGTGCCACTATAACAATTGGGACCCAGTGATGGTGGGCATCCGCCGGATCTTTGCCTTC
ATCTGCCGCAAGCACCGGATCCAGAGAGTGCCAGAGGATTCCGAGCAGTGTGAGTCTCTGATCAGCATGC
ACAGCGTGTCCCAGGAGGACGGAGCATCT
